>Addgene plasmid #182737 | pAAV-CamKII-GFP | addgene full sequence | sequence record 360588 | Addgene NGS Result
CCTGCAGGCAGCTGCGCGCTCGCTCGCTCACTGAGGCCGCCCGGGCGTCGGGCGACCTTTGGTCGCCCGG
CCTCAGTGAGCGAGCGAGCGCGCAGAGAGGGAGTGGCCAACTCCATCACTAGGGGTTCCTGCGGCCGCAC
GCGTTTAACATTATGGCCTTAGGTCACTTCATCTCCATGGGGTTCTTCTTCTGATTTTCTAGAAAATGAG
ATGGGGGTGCAGAGAGCTTCCTCAGTGACCTGCCCAGGGTCACATCAGAAATGTCAGAGCTAGAACTTGA
ACTCAGATTACTAATCTTAAATTCCATGCCTTGGGGGCATGCAAGTACGATATACAGAAGGAGTGAACTC
ATTAGGGCAGATGACCAATGAGTTTAGGAAAGAAGAGTCCAGGGCAGGGTACATCTACACCACCCGCCCA
GCCCTGGGTGAGTCCAGCCACGTTCACCTCATTATAGTTGCCTCTCTCCAGTCCTACCTTGACGGGAAGC
ACAAGCAGAAACTGGGACAGGAGCCCCAGGAGACCAAATCTTCATGGTCCCTCTGGGAGGATGGGTGGGG
AGAGCTGTGGCAGAGGCCTCAGGAGGGGCCCTGCTGCTCAGTGGTGACAGATAGGGGTGAGAAAGCAGAC
AGAGTCATTCCGTCAGCATTCTGGGTCTGTTTGGTACTTCTTCTCACGCTAAGGTGGCGGTGTGATATGC
ACAATGGCTAAAAAGCAGGGAGAGCTGGAAAGAAACAAGGACAGAGACAGAGGCCAAGTCAACCAGACCA
ATTCCCAGAGGAAGCAAAGAAACCATTACAGAGACTACAAGGGGGAAGGGAAGGAGAGATGAATTAGCTT
CCCCTGTAAACCTTAGAACCCAGCTGTTGCCAGGGCAACGGGGCAATACCTGTCTCTTCAGAGGAGATGA
AGTTGCCAGGGTAACTACATCCTGTCTTTCTCAAGGACCATCCCAGAATGTGGCACCCACTAGCCGTTAC
CATAGCAACTGCCTCTTTGCCCCACTTAATCCCATCCCGTCTGTTAAAAGGGCCCTATAGTTGGAGGTGG
GGGAGGTAGGAAGAGCGATGATCACTTGTGGACTAAGTTTGTTCGCATCCCCTTCTCCAACCCCCTCAGT
ACATCACCCTGGGGGAACAGGGTCCACTTGCTCCTGGGCCCACACAGTCCTGCAGTATTGTGTATATAAG
GCCAGGGCAAAGAGGAGCAGGTTTTAAAGTGAAAGGCAGGCAGGTGTTGGGGAGGCAGTTACCGGGGCAA
CGGGAACAGGGCGTTTCGGAGGTGGTTGCCATGGGGACCTGGATGCTGACGAAGGCTCGCGAGGCTGTGA
GCAGCCACAGTGCCCTGCTCAGAAGCCCCAAGCTCGTCAGTCAAGCCGGTTCTCCGTTTGCACTCAGGAG
CACGGGCAGGCGAGTGGCCCCTAGTTCTGGGGGCAGCTCTAGAGCGGTACCGGATCCAGGTAAGTATCAA
GGTTACAAGACAGGTTTAAGGAGACCAATAGAAACTGGGCTTGTCGAGACAGAGAAGACTCTTGCGTTTC
TGATAGGCACCTATTGGTCTTACTGACATCCACTTTGCCTTTCTCTCCACAGGTGATGAATTCACTAGTC
TCGAGGATATCGCCACCATGGTGAGCAAGGGCGAGGAGCTGTTCACCGGGGTGGTGCCCATCCTGGTCGA
GCTGGACGGCGACGTAAACGGCCACAAGTTCAGCGTGTCCGGCGAGGGCGAGGGCGATGCCACCTACGGC
AAGCTGACCCTGAAGTTCATCTGCACCACCGGCAAGCTGCCCGTGCCCTGGCCCACCCTCGTGACCACCC
TGACCTACGGCGTGCAGTGCTTCAGCCGCTACCCCGACCACATGAAGCAGCACGACTTCTTCAAGTCCGC
CATGCCCGAAGGCTACGTCCAGGAGCGCACCATCTTCTTCAAGGACGACGGCAACTACAAGACCCGCGCC
GAGGTGAAGTTCGAGGGCGACACCCTGGTGAACCGCATCGAGCTGAAGGGCATCGACTTCAAGGAGGACG
GCAACATCCTGGGGCACAAGCTGGAGTACAACTACAACAGCCACAACGTCTATATCATGGCCGACAAGCA
GAAGAACGGCATCAAGGTGAACTTCAAGATCCGCCACAACATCGAGGACGGCAGCGTGCAGCTCGCCGAC
CACTACCAGCAGAACACCCCCATCGGCGACGGCCCCGTGCTGCTGCCCGACAACCACTACCTGAGCACCC
AGTCCGCCCTGAGCAAAGACCCCAACGAGAAGCGCGATCACATGGTCCTGCTGGAGTTCGTGACCGCCGC
CGGGATCACTCTCGGCATGGACGAGCTGTACAAGTAAGATATCACCGGTGGCGCGCCAAGCTTATCGATA
ATCAACCTCTGGATTACAAAATTTGTGAAAGATTGACTGGTATTCTTAACTATGTTGCTCCTTTTACGCT
ATGTGGATACGCTGCTTTAATGCCTTTGTATCATGCTATTGCTTCCCGTATGGCTTTCATTTTCTCCTCC
TTGTATAAATCCTGGTTGCTGTCTCTTTATGAGGAGTTGTGGCCCGTTGTCAGGCAACGTGGCGTGGTGT
GCACTGTGTTTGCTGACGCAACCCCCACTGGTTGGGGCATTGCCACCACCTGTCAGCTCCTTTCCGGAAC
TTTCGCTTTCCCCCTCCCTATTGCCACGGCGGAACTCATCGCCGCCTGCCTTGCCCGCTGCTGGACAGGG
GCTCGGCTGTTGGGCACTGACAATTCCGTGGTGTTGTCGGGGAAATCATCGTCCTTTCCTTGGCTGCTCG
CCTATGTTGCCACCTGGATTCTGCGCGGGACGTCCTTCTGCTACGTCCCTTCGGCCCTCAATCCAGCGGA
CCTTCCTTCCCGCGGCCTGCTGCCGGCTCTGCGGCCTCTTCCGCGTCTTCGCCTTCGCCCTCAGACGAGT
CGGATCTCCCTTTGGGCCGCCTCCCCGCATCGATACCGAGCGCTGCTCGAGAGATCTACGGGTGGCATCC
CTGTGACCCCTCCCCAGTGCCTCTCCTGGCCCTGGAAGTTGCCACTCCAGTGCCCACCAGCCTTGTCCTA
ATAAAATTAAGTTGCATCATTTTGTCTGACTAGGTGTCCTTCTATAATATTATGGGGTGGAGGGGGGTGG
TATGGAGCAAGGGGCAAGTTGGGAAGACAACCTGTAGGGCCTGCGGGGTCTATTGGGAACCAAGCTGGAG
TGCAGTGGCACAATCTTGGCTCACTGCAATCTCCGCCTCCTGGGTTCAAGCGATTCTCCTGCCTCAGCCT
CCCGAGTTGTTGGGATTCCAGGCATGCATGACCAGGCTCAGCTAATTTTTGTTTTTTTGGTAGAGACGGG
GTTTCACCATATTGGCCAGGCTGGTCTCCAACTCCTAATCTCAGGTGATCTACCCACCTTGGCCTCCCAA
ATTGCTGGGATTACAGGCGTGAACCACTGCTCCCTTCCCTGTCCTTCTGATTTTGTAGGTAACCACGTGC
GGACCGAGCGGCCGCAGGAACCCCTAGTGATGGAGTTGGCCACTCCCTCTCTGCGCGCTCGCTCGCTCAC
TGAGGCCGGGCGACCAAAGGTCGCCCGACGCCCGGGCTTTGCCCGGGCGGCCTCAGTGAGCGAGCGAGCG
CGCAGCTGCCTGCAGGGGCGCCTGATGCGGTATTTTCTCCTTACGCATCTGTGCGGTATTTCACACCGCA
TA
[95 nt withheld, positions 3713-3807]
T
[46 nt withheld, positions 3809-3854]
C
[141 nt withheld, positions 3856-3996]
CCTTTGACGTTGGAGTCCACGTTCTTT
[37 nt withheld, positions 4024-4060]
ACTCTATCTCGGGCTATTCTTTTGATTTATAAGGGATTTTGCCGATTTCGGTCTATTGGTTAAAAAATGA
GCTGATTTAACAAAAATTTAACGCGAATTTTAACAAAATATTAACGTTTACAATTTTATGGTGCACTCTC
AGTACAATCTGCTCTGATGCCGCATAGTTAAGCCAGCCCCGACACCCGCCAACACCCGCTGACGCGCCCT
GACGGGCTTGTCTGCTCCCGGCATCCGCTTACAGACAAGCTGTGACCGTCTCCGGGAGCTGCATGTGTCA
GAGGTTTTCACCGTCATCACCGAAACGCGCGAGACGAAAGGGCCTCGTGATACGCCTATTTTTATAGGTT
AATGTCATGATAATAATGGTTTCTTAGACGTCAGGTGGCACTTTTCGGGGAAATGTGCGCGGAACCCCTA
TTTGTTTATTTTTCTAAATACATTCAAATATGTATCCGCTCATGAGACAATAACCCTGATAAATGCTTCA
ATAATATTGAAAAAGGAAGAGTATGAGTATTCAACATTTCCGTGTCGCCCTTATTCCCTTTTTTGCGGCA
TTTTGCCTTCCTGTTTTTGCTCACCCAAAAACGCTGGTGAAAGTAAAAGATGCTGAAGATCAGTTGGGTG
CACGAGTGGGTTACATCGAACTGGATCTCAACAGCGGTAAGATCCTTGAGAGTTTTCGCCCCGAAGAACG
TTTTCCAATGATGAGCACTTTTAAAGTTCTGCTATGTGGCGCGGTATTATCCCGTATTGACGCCGGGCAA
GAGCAACTCGGTCGCCGCATACACTATTCTCAGAATGACTTGGTTGAGTACTCACCAGTCACAGAAAAGC
ATCTTACGGATGGCATGACAGTAAGAGAATTATGCAGTGCTGCCATAACCATGAGTGATAACACTGCGGC
CAACTTACTTCTGACAACGATCGGAGGACCGAAGGAGCTAACCGCTTTTTTGCACAACATGGGGGATCAT
GTAACTCGCCTTGATCGTTGGGAACCGGAGCTGAATGAAGCCATACCAAACGACGAGCGTGACACCACGA
TGCCTGTAGCAATGGCAACAACGTTGCGCAAACTATTAACTGGCGAACTACTTACTCTAGCTTCCCGGCA
ACAATTAATAGACTGGATGGAGGCGGATAAAGTTGCAGGACCACTTCTGCGCTCGGCCCTTCCGGCTGGC
TGGTTTATTGCTGATAAATCTGGAGCCGGTGAGCGTGGGTCTCGCGGTATCATTGCAGCACTGGGGCCAG
ATGGTAAGCCCTCCCGTATCGTAGTTATCTACACGACGGGGAGTCAGGCAACTATGGATGAACGAAATAG
ACAGATCGCTGAGATAGGTGCCTCACTGATTAAGCATTGGTAACTGTCAGACCAAGTTTACTCATATATA
CTTTAGATTGATTTAAAACTTCATTTTTAATTTAAAAGGATCTAGGTGAAGATCCTTTTTGATAATCTCA
TGACCAAAATCCCTTAACGTGAGTTTTCGTTCCACTGAGCGTCAGACCCCGTAGAAAAGATCAAAGGATC
TTCTTGAGATCCTTTTTTTCTGCGCGTAATCTGCTGCTTGCAAACAAAAAAACCACCGCTACCAGCGGTG
GTTTGTTTGCCGGATCAAGAGCTACCAACTCTTTTTCCGAAGGTAACTGGCTTCAGCAGAGCGCAGATAC
CAAATACTGTTCTTCTAGTGTAGCCGTAGTTAGGCCACCACTTCAAGAACTCTGTAGCACCGCCTACATA
CCTCGCTCTGCTAATCCTGTTACCAGTGGCTGCTGCCAGTGGCGATAAGTCGTGTCTTACCGGGTTGGAC
TCAAGACGATAGTTACCGGATAAGGCGCAGCGGTCGGGCTGAACGGGGGGTTCGTGCACACAGCCCAGCT
TGGAGCGAACGACCTACACCGAACTGAGATACCTACAGCGTGAGCTATGAGAAAGCGCCACGCTTCCCGA
AGGGAGAAAGGCGGACAGGTATCCGGTAAGCGGCAGGGTCGGAACAGGAGAGCGCACGAGGGAGCTTCCA
GGGGGAAACGCCTGGTATCTTTATAGTCCTGTCGGGTTTCGCCACCTCTGACTTGAGCGTCGATTTTTGT
GATGCTCGTCAGGGGGGCGGAGCCTATGGAAAAACGCCAGCAACGCGGCCTTTTTACGGTTCCTGGCCTT
TTGCTGGCCTTTTGCTCACATGT
Features (pLannotate 1.2.2; 15 found; start..end, strand, type, name):
     12..39      +  repeat_region  AAV2 ITR (fragment): inverted terminal repeat of adeno-associated virus serotype 2 inverted
     68..95      +  repeat_region  AAV2 ITR (fragment): inverted terminal repeat of adeno-associated virus serotype 2 inverted
    149..1437    +  promoter       CaMKII promoter: promoter for the mouse calcium/calmodulin-dependent kinase II α subunit
   1460..1592    +  intron         chimeric intron: chimera between introns from human β-globin and immunoglobulin heavy chain genes
   1628..2347    +  CDS            EGFP: the original enhanced GFP (Yang et al., 1996) mammalian codon-optimized
   2380..2968    +  misc_feature   WPRE: woodchuck hepatitis virus posttranscriptional regulatory element
   3000..3476    +  polyA_signal   hGH poly(A) signal: human growth hormone polyadenylation signal
   3516..3656    +  repeat_region  AAV2 ITR: inverted terminal repeat of adeno-associated virus serotype 2 inverted
   3661..3712    -  misc_feature   bom (fragment): basis of mobility region from pBR322
   3731..4186    +  rep_origin     f1 ori (sequence partly withheld): f1 bacteriophage origin of replication; arrow indicates direction of (+) strand synthesis
   4187..4236    -  misc_feature   bom (fragment): basis of mobility region from pBR322
   4338..4373    -  CDS            rop (fragment): Rop protein, which maintains plasmids at low copy number; rop
   4468..4572    +  promoter       AmpR promoter: bla
   4573..5433    +  CDS            AmpR: β-lactamase; bla; confers resistance to ampicillin, carbenicillin, and related antibiotics
   5604..6192    +  rep_origin     ori: high-copy-number ColE1/pMB1/pBR322/pUC origin of replication
