[The description below was written by a language model from this plasmid's Addgene catalogue record and pLannotate feature annotations shown in this document.]
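Description:
pAAV-CamKII-GFP is an adeno-associated virus transfer plasmid of about 6.3 kb, built on a pAAV backbone and designed to package a GFP reporter cassette into recombinant AAV particles. In bacteria it is maintained through a high-copy ColE1/pUC-type origin and selected with ampicillin via the β-lactamase gene and its native promoter. An f1 phage origin and small remnants of the pBR322 bom and rop regions are also present in the backbone. The sequenced record (6,253 nt) is slightly shorter than the catalogued total size. The feature table annotates a complete AAV2 inverted terminal repeat downstream of the cassette but only two short ITR fragments upstream. This may reflect the difficulty of sequencing and annotating these hairpin-forming repeats, or a partial left ITR; the record does not settle the point. The listed recombination-deficient growth strain is consistent with the known instability of ITRs.

Between the ITRs, the roughly 1.3 kb mouse CaMKIIα promoter drives expression of a 720 bp insert annotated as EGFP, the mammalian codon-optimized enhanced GFP. A chimeric β-globin/immunoglobulin heavy chain intron sits between the promoter and the coding sequence, which generally improves mRNA processing and expression. Downstream, a WPRE enhances transcript stability and expression, and the human growth hormone polyadenylation signal terminates the message. The ITRs are the only cis elements needed for replication and encapsidation of the cassette when rep, cap and helper functions are provided in trans.

The stated purpose is GFP expression under CamKII promoter control. This promoter is commonly used to bias expression toward excitatory forebrain neurons, so the construct suits fluorescent labelling of such cells or use as a control vector in AAV-based neuroscience experiments.
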