Addgene plasmid #182737: pAAV-CamKII-GFP
Purpose: GFP expression under the control of CamKII promotor
Depositing lab: Janelia Viral Tools. Depositing organization: HHMI, Janelia Research Campus.
Backbone
  Vector backbone: pAAV
  Backbone size w/o insert (bp): 5544
  Total vector size (bp): 6264
  Vector type: AAV
Growth in bacteria
  Bacterial resistance: Ampicillin, 100 μg/mL
  Growth temperature: 37°C
  Growth strain: NEB Stable
  Growth instructions: Grow for minimum time necessary. Do not store colonies on plate.
  Copy number: High Copy
Gene/Insert
  Gene/Insert name: GFP
  Insert size (bp): 720
  Promoter: CamKII
  Cloning method: Unknown
  Sequencing primers: 5′ N/A; 3′ N/A
Resource information
  A portion of this plasmid was derived from a plasmid made by: Kimberly Ritola, Karel Svoboda
Terms and licenses: Academic/Nonprofit Terms; Industry Terms: Not Available to Industry
How to cite: pAAV-CamKII-GFP was a gift from Janelia Viral Tools (Addgene plasmid # 182737 ; http://n2t.net/addgene:182737 ; RRID:Addgene_182737)
